Addgene plasmid #18533: T4 Lysozyme L118A WT*
Depositing lab: Brian Matthews. Depositing organization: University of Oregon.
Backbone
  Vector backbone: pHS1403
  Backbone size w/o insert (bp): 5000
  Vector type: Bacterial Expression
Growth in bacteria
  Bacterial resistance: Ampicillin, 100 μg/mL
  Growth temperature: 37°C
  Growth strain: DH5alpha
  Copy number: High Copy
Gene/Insert
  Gene/Insert name: T4 Lysozyme (alt name: A118A)
  Species: Bacteriophage T4
  Insert size (bp): 600
  Mutation: L118A WT*
  GenBank ID: NP_049736
  Entrez Gene: e (a.k.a. T4p123)
  Cloning method: Restriction Enzyme; 5′ cloning site BamHI (not destroyed); 3′ cloning site HindIII (not destroyed)
  Sequencing primers: 5′ na; 3′ GGCGTATCACGAGGCCC
Terms and licenses: Academic/Nonprofit Terms; Industry Terms: Not Available to Industry
Depositor comments: The BamHI site is 27 bp from the ATG and the HindIII site is 115 bp from the stop.
How to cite: T4 Lysozyme L118A WT* was a gift from Brian Matthews (Addgene plasmid # 18533 ; http://n2t.net/addgene:18533 ; RRID:Addgene_18533)
