[The description below was written by a language model from this plasmid's Addgene catalogue record.]
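Description:
T4 Lysozyme L118A WT* is a bacterial expression plasmid built on the pHS1403 backbone (about 5 kb without insert) that carries the bacteriophage T4 lysozyme gene (gene e) as an insert of roughly 600 bp. It is maintained in E. coli as a high-copy plasmid under ampicillin selection. The record does not state the origin of replication or the promoter that drives lysozyme expression, and no feature table is available to fill in those details.

The insert was placed between BamHI and HindIII sites, both of which remain intact, so the coding fragment can be excised or exchanged. According to the depositor's note, the BamHI site lies 27 bp from the start codon and the HindIII site 115 bp from the stop codon, meaning short flanking untranslated stretches accompany the open reading frame. The encoded protein bears the L118A substitution, replacing leucine 118 with the smaller alanine, in the "WT*" background. In the T4 lysozyme literature WT* generally denotes the cysteine-free pseudo-wild-type protein used as a reference for mutational work, although the record itself does not define the term. The alternative name listed, "A118A", appears to be an inconsistent rendering of the same mutation. No tags or fusion partners are recorded.

No purpose is stated, but a point mutant of this type is typically used to produce recombinant protein in bacteria for studying how individual residue replacements affect protein stability, folding and structure.
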