>Addgene plasmid #18533 | T4 Lysozyme L118A WT* | addgene partial sequence | sequence record 24319 | 3primeUP
TACGAAAAGCCCGCTCATTAGGCGGGCTCAGATCTGCTCATGTTTGACAGCTTATCATCGATAAGCTTCG
GCAATAAATTCTTGATATGTTTTCATATGTTTCCTTTAAATATTTTAATTAGTAATTGTCTATTCAAGTA
ATTGTGAATATACTATCACAATTCCAAGAGAAAGTAAACAGCTTTATAGATTTTTATACGCGTCCCAAGT
GCCAGTTCTAAACGTTGTAATGACTCGTTTTGCGCGATTAGGTGTTTGATTATACCATCTACTTTTAGCT
AAGTTAACTGCTGCTTCATCCCAGCGTTTTTGTTGAAGCATACGTGCAGAGTTAGTAAATCCTGCCACAC
CGGTTTCTCCCATTTGGAAAACCATATTAATCAATGCAGCGCGACGAACCGCATCAAGAGAATCATAAAC
CGGTTTTAATTTAGCATTTCTCAGAATTCCGCGAACAGCAGCATCAACATCCTGATTAAAGAGTTTTTCA
GCCTCATCTTTTGTAATTACACCATTAGTATTACGCCCAATAGCTTTATCTAATTCAGATTTAGCAGCAT
TAAGTGATGGACTTTTTGTAAGCAAATGACCGATGCCAATAGTGTAATAGCCTTCTGTGTCTTTATAGAT
TTTAAGTCTAAGACCTTCATCTATACGTAACATTTCAAATATATTCATAATACCTCCTAAGCATCGATGG
ATCCTGTTTCCTGTGTGAAATTGTTATCCGCTCACAATTCCACACATTATACGAGCCGATGATTAATTGT
CANCAGGGGGATGGGGAGTAAGCTGANCTGTTCCNGGTGAATTGTANCGCTCNCATCCACCATN
